>Addgene plasmid #90545 | AURKB A4.1 gRNA | addgene full sequence | sequence record 182859 | Addgene NGS Result
CAATACGCAAACCGCCTCTCCCCGCGCGTTGGCCGATTCATTAATGCAGCTGGCACGACAGGTTTCCCGA
CTGGAAAGCGGGCAGTGAGCGCAACGCAATTAATGTGAGTTAGCTCACTCATTAGGCACCCCAGGCTTTA
CACTTTATGCTTCCGGCTCGTATGTTGTGTGGAATTGTGAGCGGATAACAATTTCACACAGGAAACAGCT
ATGACCATGATTACGCCAAGCGCGCAATTAACCCTCACTAAAGGGAACAAAAGCTGGAGCTGCAAGCTTA
ATGTAGTCTTATGCAATACTCTTGTAGTCTTGCAACATGGTAACGATGAGTTAGCAACATGCCTTACAAG
GAGAGAAAAAGCACCGTGCATGCCGATTGGTGGAAGTAAGGTGGTACGATCGTGCCTTATTAGGAAGGCA
ACAGACGGGTCTGACATGGATTGGACGAACCACTGAATTGCCGCATTGCAGAGATATTGTATTTAAGTGC
CTAGCTCGATACATAAACGGGTCTCTCTGGTTAGACCAGATCTGAGCCTGGGAGCTCTCTGGCTAACTAG
GGAACCCACTGCTTAAGCCTCAATAAAGCTTGCCTTGAGTGCTTCAAGTAGTGTGTGCCCGTCTGTTGTG
TGACTCTGGTAACTAGAGATCCCTCAGACCCTTTTAGTCAGTGTGGAAAATCTCTAGCAGTGGCGCCCGA
ACAGGGACTTGAAAGCGAAAGGGAAACCAGAGGAGCTCTCTCGACGCAGGACTCGGCTTGCTGAAGCGCG
CACGGCAAGAGGCGAGGGGCGGCGACTGGTGAGTACGCCAAAAATTTTGACTAGCGGAGGCTAGAAGGAG
AGAGATGGGTGCGAGAGCGTCAGTATTAAGCGGGGGAGAATTAGATCGCGATGGGAAAAAATTCGGTTAA
GGCCAGGGGGAAAGAAAAAATATAAATTAAAACATATAGTATGGGCAAGCAGGGAGCTAGAACGATTCGC
AGTTAATCCTGGCCTGTTAGAAACATCAGAAGGCTGTAGACAAATACTGGGACAGCTACAACCATCCCTT
CAGACAGGATCAGAAGAACTTAGATCATTATATAATACAGTAGCAACCCTCTATTGTGTGCATCAAAGGA
TAGAGATAAAAGACACCAAGGAAGCTTTAGACAAGATAGAGGAAGAGCAAAACAAAAGTAAGACCACCGC
ACAGCAAGCGGCCGCTGATCTTCAGACCTGGAGGAGGAGATATGAGGGACAATTGGAGAAGTGAATTATA
TAAATATAAAGTAGTAAAAATTGAACCATTAGGAGTAGCACCCACCAAGGCAAAGAGAAGAGTGGTGCAG
AGAGAAAAAAGAGCAGTGGGAATAGGAGCTTTGTTCCTTGGGTTCTTGGGAGCAGCAGGAAGCACTATGG
GCGCAGCGTCAATGACGCTGACGGTACAGGCCAGACAATTATTGTCTGGTATAGTGCAGCAGCAGAACAA
TTTGCTGAGGGCTATTGAGGCGCAACAGCATCTGTTGCAACTCACAGTCTGGGGCATCAAGCAGCTCCAG
GCAAGAATCCTGGCTGTGGAAAGATACCTAAAGGATCAACAGCTCCTGGGGATTTGGGGTTGCTCTGGAA
AACTCATTTGCACCACTGCTGTGCCTTGGAATGCTAGTTGGAGTAATAAATCTCTGGAACAGATTTGGAA
TCACACGACCTGGATGGAGTGGGACAGAGAAATTAACAATTACACAAGCTTAATACACTCCTTAATTGAA
GAATCGCAAAACCAGCAAGAAAAGAATGAACAAGAATTATTGGAATTAGATAAATGGGCAAGTTTGTGGA
ATTGGTTTAACATAACAAATTGGCTGTGGTATATAAAATTATTCATAATGATAGTAGGAGGCTTGGTAGG
TTTAAGAATAGTTTTTGCTGTACTTTCTATAGTGAATAGAGTTAGGCAGGGATATTCACCATTATCGTTT
CAGACCCACCTCCCAACCCCGAGGGGACCCAGAGAGGGCCTATTTCCCATGATTCCTTCATATTTGCATA
TACGATACAAGGCTGTTAGAGAGATAATTAGAATTAATTTGACTGTAAACACAAAGATATTAGTACAAAA
TACGTGACGTAGAAAGTAATAATTTCTTGGGTAGTTTGCAGTTTTAAAATTATGTTTTAAAATGGACTAT
CATATGCTTACCGTAACTTGAAAGTATTTCGATTTCTTGGCTTTATATATCTTGTGGAAAGGACGAAACA
CCGTCTGTCGGCCGTAGGGCCAGTTTAAGAGCTATGCTGGAAACAGCATAGCAAGTTTAAATAAGGCTAG
TCCGTTATCAACTTGAAAAAGTGGCACCGAGTCGGTGCTTTTTTTGAATTCTAGATCTTGAGACAAATGG
CAGTATTCATCCACAATTTTAAAAGAAAAGGGGGGATTGGGGGGTACAGTGCAGGGGAAAGAATAGTAGA
CATAATAGCAACAGACATACAAACTAAAGAATTACAAAAACAAATTACAAAAATTCAAAATTTTCGGGTT
TATTACAGGGACAGCAGAGATCCACTTTGGCGCCGGCTCGAGTGGCTCCGGTGCCCGTCAGTGGGCAGAG
CGCACATCGCCCACAGTCCCCGAGAAGTTGGGGGGAGGGGTCGGCAATTGAACCGGTGCCTAGAGAAGGT
GGCGCGGGGTAAACTGGGAAAGTGATGTCGTGTACTGGCTCCGCCTTTTTCCCGAGGGTGGGGGAGAACC
GTATATAAGTGCAGTAGTCGCCGTGAACGTTCTTTTTCGCAACGGGTTTGCCGCCAGAACACAGGTGTCG
TGACGCGGGATCCGCCACCATGACCGAGTACAAGCCCACGGTGCGCCTCGCCACCCGCGACGACGTCCCC
AGGGCCGTACGCACCCTCGCCGCCGCGTTCGCCGACTACCCCGCCACGCGCCACACCGTCGATCCGGACC
GCCACATCGAGCGGGTCACCGAGCTGCAAGAACTCTTCCTCACGCGCGTCGGGCTCGACATCGGCAAGGT
GTGGGTCGCGGACGACGGCGCCGCGGTGGCGGTCTGGACCACGCCGGAGAGCGTCGAAGCGGGGGCGGTG
TTCGCCGAGATCGGCCCGCGCATGGCCGAGTTGAGCGGTTCCCGGCTGGCCGCGCAGCAACAGATGGAAG
GCCTCCTGGCGCCGCACCGGCCCAAGGAGCCCGCGTGGTTCCTGGCCACCGTCGGAGTCTCGCCCGACCA
CCAGGGCAAGGGTCTGGGCAGCGCCGTCGTGCTCCCCGGAGTGGAGGCGGCCGAGCGCGCCGGGGTGCCC
GCCTTCCTGGAGACCTCCGCGCCCCGCAACCTCCCCTTCTACGAGCGGCTCGGCTTCACCGTCACCGCCG
ACGTCGAGGTGCCCGAAGGACCGCGCACCTGGTGCATGACCCGCAAGCCCGGTGCCTGAACGCGTTAAGT
CGACAATCAACCTCTGGATTACAAAATTTGTGAAAGATTGACTGGTATTCTTAACTATGTTGCTCCTTTT
ACGCTATGTGGATACGCTGCTTTAATGCCTTTGTATCATGCTATTGCTTCCCGTATGGCTTTCATTTTCT
CCTCCTTGTATAAATCCTGGTTGCTGTCTCTTTATGAGGAGTTGTGGCCCGTTGTCAGGCAACGTGGCGT
GGTGTGCACTGTGTTTGCTGACGCAACCCCCACTGGTTGGGGCATTGCCACCACCTGTCAGCTCCTTTCC
GGGACTTTCGCTTTCCCCCTCCCTATTGCCACGGCGGAACTCATCGCCGCCTGCCTTGCCCGCTGCTGGA
CAGGGGCTCGGCTGTTGGGCACTGACAATTCCGTGGTGTTGTCGGGGAAATCATCGTCCTTTCCTTGGCT
GCTCGCCTGTGTTGCCACCTGGATTCTGCGCGGGACGTCCTTCTGCTACGTCCCTTCGGCCCTCAATCCA
GCGGACCTTCCTTCCCGCGGCCTGCTGCCGGCTCTGCGGCCTCTTCCGCGTCTTCGCCTTCGCCCTCAGA
CGAGTCGGATCTCCCTTTGGGCCGCCTCCCCGCGTCGACTTTAAGACCAATGACTTACAAGGCAGCTGTA
GATCTTAGCCACTTTTTAAAAGAAAAGGGGGGACTGGAAGGGCTAATTCACTCCCAACGAAGACAAGATC
TGCTTTTTGCTTGTACTGGGTCTCTCTGGTTAGACCAGATCTGAGCCTGGGAGCTCTCTGGCTAACTAGG
GAACCCACTGCTTAAGCCTCAATAAAGCTTGCCTTGAGTGCTTCAAGTAGTGTGTGCCCGTCTGTTGTGT
GACTCTGGTAACTAGAGATCCCTCAGACCCTTTTAGTCAGTGTGGAAAATCTCTAGCAGTACGTATAGTA
GTTCATGTCATCTTATTATTCAGTATTTATAACTTGCAAAGAAATGAATATCAGAGAGTGAGAGGAACTT
GTTTATTGCAGCTTATAATGGTTACAAATAAAGCAATAGCATCACAAATTTCACAAATAAAGCATTTTTT
TCACTGCATTCTAGTTGTGGTTTGTCCAAACTCATCAATGTATCTTATCATGTCTGGCTCTAGCTATCCC
GCCCCTAACTCCGCCCATCCCGCCCCTAACTCCGCCCAGTTCCGCCCATTCTCCGCCCCATGGCTGACTA
ATTTTTTTTATTTATGCAGAGGCCGAGGCCGCCTCGGCCTCTGAGCTATTCCAGAAGTAGTGAGGAGGCT
TTTTTGGAGGCCTAGGGACGTACCCAATTCGCCCTATAGTGAGTCGTATTACGCGCGCTCACTGGCCGTC
GTTTTACAACGTCGTGACTGGGAAAACCCTGGCGTTACCCAACTTAATCGCCTTGCAGCACATCCCCCTT
TCGCCAGCTGGCGTAATAGCGAAGAGGCCCGCACCGATCGCCCTTCCCAACAGTTGCGCAGCCTGAATGG
CGAATGGG
[124 nt withheld, positions 4909-5032]
C
[91 nt withheld, positions 5034-5124]
A
[49 nt withheld, positions 5126-5174]
CCTTTGACGTTGGAGTCCACGTTCTTT
[37 nt withheld, positions 5202-5238]
ACCCTATCTCGGTCTATTCTTTTGATTTATAAGGGATTTTGCCGATTTCGGCCTATTGGTTAAAAAATGA
GCTGATTTAACAAAAATTTAACGCGAATTTTAACAAAATATTAACGCTTACAATTTAGGTGGCACTTTTC
GGGGAAATGTGCGCGGAACCCCTATTTGTTTATTTTTCTAAATACATTCAAATATGTATCCGCTCATGAG
ACAATAACCCTGATAAATGCTTCAATAATATTGAAAAAGGAAGAGTATGAGTATTCAACATTTCCGTGTC
GCCCTTATTCCCTTTTTTGCGGCATTTTGCCTTCCTGTTTTTGCTCACCCAGAAACGCTGGTGAAAGTAA
AAGATGCTGAAGATCAGTTGGGTGCACGAGTGGGTTACATCGAACTGGATCTCAACAGCGGTAAGATCCT
TGAGAGTTTTCGCCCCGAAGAACGTTTTCCAATGATGAGCACTTTTAAAGTTCTGCTATGTGGCGCGGTA
TTATCCCGTATTGACGCCGGGCAAGAGCAACTCGGTCGCCGCATACACTATTCTCAGAATGACTTGGTTG
AGTACTCACCAGTCACAGAAAAGCATCTTACGGATGGCATGACAGTAAGAGAATTATGCAGTGCTGCCAT
AACCATGAGTGATAACACTGCGGCCAACTTACTTCTGACAACGATCGGAGGACCGAAGGAGCTAACCGCT
TTTTTGCACAACATGGGGGATCATGTAACTCGCCTTGATCGTTGGGAACCGGAGCTGAATGAAGCCATAC
CAAACGACGAGCGTGACACCACGATGCCTGTAGCAATGGCAACAACGTTGCGCAAACTATTAACTGGCGA
ACTACTTACTCTAGCTTCCCGGCAACAATTAATAGACTGGATGGAGGCGGATAAAGTTGCAGGACCACTT
CTGCGCTCGGCCCTTCCGGCTGGCTGGTTTATTGCTGATAAATCTGGAGCCGGTGAGCGTGGGTCTCGCG
GTATCATTGCAGCACTGGGGCCAGATGGTAAGCCCTCCCGTATCGTAGTTATCTACACGACGGGGAGTCA
GGCAACTATGGATGAACGAAATAGACAGATCGCTGAGATAGGTGCCTCACTGATTAAGCATTGGTAACTG
TCAGACCAAGTTTACTCATATATACTTTAGATTGATTTAAAACTTCATTTTTAATTTAAAAGGATCTAGG
TGAAGATCCTTTTTGATAATCTCATGACCAAAATCCCTTAACGTGAGTTTTCGTTCCACTGAGCGTCAGA
CCCCGTAGAAAAGATCAAAGGATCTTCTTGAGATCCTTTTTTTCTGCGCGTAATCTGCTGCTTGCAAACA
AAAAAACCACCGCTACCAGCGGTGGTTTGTTTGCCGGATCAAGAGCTACCAACTCTTTTTCCGAAGGTAA
CTGGCTTCAGCAGAGCGCAGATACCAAATACTGTTCTTCTAGTGTAGCCGTAGTTAGGCCACCACTTCAA
GAACTCTGTAGCACCGCCTACATACCTCGCTCTGCTAATCCTGTTACCAGTGGCTGCTGCCAGTGGCGAT
AAGTCGTGTCTTACCGGGTTGGACTCAAGACGATAGTTACCGGATAAGGCGCAGCGGTCGGGCTGAACGG
GGGGTTCGTGCACACAGCCCAGCTTGGAGCGAACGACCTACACCGAACTGAGATACCTACAGCGTGAGCT
ATGAGAAAGCGCCACGCTTCCCGAAGGGAGAAAGGCGGACAGGTATCCGGTAAGCGGCAGGGTCGGAACA
GGAGAGCGCACGAGGGAGCTTCCAGGGGGAAACGCCTGGTATCTTTATAGTCCTGTCGGGTTTCGCCACC
TCTGACTTGAGCGTCGATTTTTGTGATGCTCGTCAGGGGGGCGGAGCCTATGGAAAAACGCCAGCAACGC
GGCCTTTTTACGGTTCCTGGCCTTTTGCTGGCCTTTTGCTCACATGTTCTTTCCTGCGTTATCCCCTGAT
TCTGTGGATAACCGTATTACCGCCTTTGAGTGAGCTGATACCGCTCGCCGCAGCCGAACGACCGAGCGCA
GCGAGTCAGTGAGCGAGGAAGCGGAAGAGCGCC
Features (pLannotate 1.2.2; 27 found; start..end, strand, type, name):
    101..122     +  protein_bind   CAP binding site: CAP binding activates transcription in the presence of cAMP. E. coli catabolite activator protein
    137..167     +  promoter       lac promoter: promoter for the E. coli lac operon
    175..191     +  protein_bind   lac operator: The lac repressor binds to the lac operator to inhibit transcription in E. coli. This inhibition can be relieved by adding lactose or isopropyl-β-D-thiogalactopyranoside (IPTG). lac repressor encoded by lacI
    236..254     +  promoter       T3 promoter: promoter for bacteriophage T3 RNA polymerase
    282..508     +  promoter       RSV promoter: Rous sarcoma virus enhancer/promoter
    509..689     +  LTR            5' LTR (truncated): truncated 5' long terminal repeat (LTR) from HIV-1
    736..861     +  misc_feature   HIV-1 Ψ: packaging signal of human immunodeficiency virus type 1
    845..1208    +  CDS            HIV-1 gag (fragment): gag protein from human immunodeficiency virus 1; gag
   1354..1587    +  misc_feature   RRE: The Rev response element (RRE) of HIV-1 allows for Rev-dependent mRNA export from the nucleus to the cytoplasm.
   1964..1990    +  CDS            Rev (fragment): human immunodeficiency virus 1 (HIV-1) Rev protein; rev; enhances nuclear export of unspliced and incompletely spliced viral mRNAs
   1994..2234    +  promoter       U6 promoter: RNA polymerase III promoter for human U6 snRNA
   2281..2348    +  misc_RNA       tracrRNA (fragment): trans-activating CRISPR RNA for the Streptococcus pyogenes CRISPR/Cas9 system
   2397..2514    +  misc_feature   cPPT/CTS: central polypurine tract and central termination sequence of HIV-1
   2583..2794    +  promoter       EF-1α core promoter: core promoter for human elongation factor EF-1α
   2820..3419    +  CDS            PuroR (fragment): puromycin N-acetyltransferase; pac from Streptomyces; confers resistance to puromycin
   3435..4023    +  misc_feature   WPRE: woodchuck hepatitis virus posttranscriptional regulatory element
   4074..4093    +  misc_feature   cPPT/CTS (fragment): central polypurine tract and central termination sequence of HIV-1
   4095..4328    +  LTR            3' LTR (ΔU3): self-inactivating 3' long terminal repeat (LTR) from HIV-1
   4406..4527    +  polyA_signal   SV40 poly(A) signal: SV40 polyadenylation signal
   4567..4702    +  rep_origin     SV40 ori: SV40 origin of replication
   4723..4741    -  promoter       T7 promoter: promoter for bacteriophage T7 RNA polymerase
   4749..4904    +  CDS            lacZα (fragment): LacZα fragment of β-galactosidase; lacZ fragment
   4909..5337    +  rep_origin     f1 ori (sequence partly withheld): f1 bacteriophage origin of replication; arrow indicates direction of (+) strand synthesis
   5390..5494    +  promoter       AmpR promoter: bla
   5495..6355    +  CDS            AmpR: β-lactamase; bla; confers resistance to ampicillin, carbenicillin, and related antibiotics
   6526..7114    +  rep_origin     ori: high-copy-number ColE1/pMB1/pBR322/pUC origin of replication
   7297..88      +  CDS            lacI (fragment) (across the origin): lac repressor; lacI; The lac repressor binds to the lac operator to inhibit transcription in E. coli. This inhibition can be relieved by adding lactose or isopropyl-β-D-thiogalactopyranoside (IPTG).
