[The description below was written by a language model from this plasmid's Addgene catalogue record and pLannotate feature annotations shown in this document.]
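Description:
AURKB A4.1 gRNA is a third-generation lentiviral CRISPR plasmid built on the pLenti-sgRNA backbone and designed to express a single guide RNA against human AURKB (Aurora kinase B). It is maintained in E. coli through a high-copy ColE1/pUC-type origin with ampicillin resistance (AmpR), and it also carries an f1 origin plus remnants of a lac/lacZα cloning region with T3 and T7 promoters. The catalogue lists a backbone size of 9151 bp without insert, whereas the sequenced record is 7,301 nt. This is plausibly explained by loss of a stuffer fragment when the guide oligos were cloned between two BsmBI sites, which were destroyed in the process, but the record does not say so explicitly.

The lentiviral cassette is arranged for packaging with separately supplied helper functions. An RSV promoter drives a truncated HIV-1 5' LTR, making genomic RNA production Tat-independent. This is followed by the Ψ packaging signal with a gag fragment, the RRE for Rev-dependent nuclear export, and a cPPT/CTS. The cassette ends in a self-inactivating ΔU3 3' LTR, with an SV40 poly(A) signal and SV40 origin downstream. Within the provirus, a human U6 RNA polymerase III promoter transcribes the AURKB spacer fused to the Streptococcus pyogenes Cas9 guide scaffold. An EF-1α core promoter separately drives puromycin N-acetyltransferase, stabilised by a WPRE, so transduced mammalian cells can be selected with puromycin.

No Cas9 is encoded, so the nuclease must be provided by the target cells. The plasmid belongs to a guide series used to generate knockouts of cell-cycle genes in human cell lines.
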