Addgene plasmid #90545: AURKB A4.1 gRNA
Purpose: 3rd generation lentiviral gRNA plasmid targeting human AURKB
Depositing lab: Iain Cheeseman. Depositing organization: Whitehead Institute for Biomedical Research. Publication: Large-Scale Analysis of CRISPR/Cas9 Cell-Cycle Knockouts Reveals the Diversity of p53-Dependent Responses to Cell-Cycle Defects. McKinley KL, Cheeseman IM. Dev Cell. 2017 Feb 27;40(4):405-420.e2. doi: 10.1016/j.devcel.2017.01.012. Epub 2017 Feb 16. PubMed 28216383.
Backbone
  Vector backbone: pLenti-sgRNA
  Backbone manufacturer: Eric Lander & David Sabatini labs (Addgene plasmid #71409)
  Backbone size w/o insert (bp): 9151
  Vector type: Lentiviral, CRISPR
  Selectable markers: Puromycin
Growth in bacteria
  Bacterial resistance: Ampicillin, 100 μg/mL
  Growth temperature: 37°C
  Growth strain: NEB Stable
  Copy number: Unknown
Gene/Insert
  Gene/Insert name: AURKB (Guide Designation A4.1) (alt name: pKMKO series)
  gRNA/shRNA sequence: CACCGTCTGTCGGCCGTAGGGCCA
  Species: H. sapiens (human)
  Promoter: U6
  Cloning method: Restriction Enzyme; 5′ cloning site BsmBI (destroyed during cloning); 3′ cloning site BsmBI (destroyed during cloning)
  Sequencing primers: 5′ hU6-F (5'-GAGGGCCTATTTCCCATGATT-3'); 3′ EF1a-R (5'-CACGGCGACTACTGCACTTA-3')
Terms and licenses: Academic/Nonprofit Terms; Industry Terms: Not Available to Industry
Depositor comments: Please note that gRNA target sequence listed is not strictly the 20nt spacer sequence, but also contains the 5' BsmBI overhang. For more information about knockout human cell lines generated using this plasmid, please see http://cellcycleknockouts.wi.mit.edu/ .
How to cite: AURKB A4.1 gRNA was a gift from Iain Cheeseman (Addgene plasmid # 90545 ; http://n2t.net/addgene:90545 ; RRID:Addgene_90545)
